>Addgene plasmid #100689 | YCe2034 HC_Kan_mTagBFP2_p9 | addgene full sequence | sequence record 192908 | Addgene NGS Result
CATACCTGACCTCCATAGCAGAAAGTCAAAAGCCTCCGACCGGAGGCTTTTGACTTGATCGGCACGTAAG
AGGTTCCAACTTTCACCATAATGAAATAAGATCACTACCGGGCGTATTTTTTGAGTTATCGAGATTTTCA
GGAGCTAAGGAAGCTAAAATGAGCCATATTCAACGGGAAACGTCTTGCTCGAGGCCGCGATTAAATTCCA
ACATGGATGCTGATTTATATGGGTATAAATGGGCTCGCGATAATGTCGGGCAATCAGGTGCGACAATCTA
TCGATTGTATGGGAAGCCCGATGCGCCAGAGTTGTTTCTGAAACATGGCAAAGGTAGCGTTGCCAATGAT
GTTACAGATGAGATGGTCAGGCTAAACTGGCTGACGGAATTTATGCCTCTTCCGACCATCAAGCATTTTA
TCCGTACTCCTGATGATGCATGGTTACTCACCACTGCGATCCCAGGGAAAACAGCATTCCAGGTATTAGA
AGAATATCCTGATTCAGGTGAAAATATTGTTGATGCGCTGGCAGTGTTCCTGCGCCGGTTGCATTCGATT
CCTGTTTGTAATTGTCCTTTTAACGGCGATCGCGTATTTCGTCTCGCTCAGGCGCAATCACGAATGAATA
ACGGTTTGGTTGGTGCGAGTGATTTTGATGACGAGCGTAATGGCTGGCCTGTTGAACAAGTCTGGAAAGA
AATGCATAAGCTTTTGCCATTCTCACCGGATTCAGTCGTCACTCATGGTGATTTCTCACTTGATAACCTT
ATTTTTGACGAGGGGAAATTAATAGGTTGTATTGATGTTGGACGAGTCGGAATCGCAGACCGATACCAGG
ATCTTGCCATCCTATGGAACTGCCTCGGTGAGTTTTCTCCTTCATTACAGAAACGGCTTTTTCAAAAATA
TGGTATTGATAATCCTGATATGAATAAATTGCAGTTTCACTTGATGCTCGATGAGTTTTTCTGAGGGCCC
AAATGTAATCACCTGGCTCACCTTCGGGTGGGCCTTTCTGCGTTGCTGGCGTTTTTCCATAGGCTCCGCC
CCCCTGACGAGCATCACAAAAATCGATGCTCAAGTCAGAGGTGGCGAAACCCGACAGGACTATAAAGATA
CCAGGCGTTTCCCCCTGGAAGCTCCCTCGTGCGCTCTCCTGTTCCGACCCTGCCGCTTACCGGATACCTG
TCCGCCTTTCTCCCTTCGGGAAGCGTGGCGCTTTCTCATAGCTCACGCTGTAGGTATCTCAGTTCGGTGT
AGGTCGTTCGCTCCAAGCTGGGCTGTGTGCACGAACCCCCCGTTCAGCCCGACCGCTGCGCCTTATCCGG
TAACTATCGTCTTGAGTCCAACCCGGTAAGACACGACTTATCGCCACTGGCAGCAGCCACTGGTAACAGG
ATTAGCAGAGCGAGGTATGTAGGCGGTGCTACAGAGTTCTTGAAGTGGTGGCCTAACTACGGCTACACTA
GAAGAACAGTATTTGGTATCTGCGCTCTGCTGAAGCCAGTTACCTCGGAAAAAGAGTTGGTAGCTCTTGA
TCCGGCAAACAAACCACCGCTGGTAGCGGTGGTTTTTTTGTTTGCAAGCAGCAGATTACGCGCAGAAAAA
AAGGATCTCAAGAAGATCCTTTGATTTTCTACCGAAGAAAGGCCCACCCGTGAAGGTGAGCCAGTGAGTT
GATTGCAGTCCAGTTACGCTGGAGTCTGAGGCTCGTCCTGAATGATATCAAGCTTGAATTCGTTCGTCTC
GAGCATTAATTAAGCTTGTGCCCCAGTTTGCTAGGGAGGTCGCAGTATCTGGCCACTGCCACCTCGTGCT
GCTCGACGTAGGTTTCGTTGTTGGCCTCCTTGATTCTTTCCAGTCTGTAGTCCACATAGTAGACGCCAGG
CATCTTGAGGTTCTTAGCGGGTTTCTTGGATCTATATGTGGTCTTGGCGTTTGCGATCAGATGGCTCCCG
CCCACGAGCTTCAGGGCCATGTCGTTTCTGCCTTCCAGGCCGCCGTCAGCGGGGTACAGCGTTTCGGTGA
AGGCCTCCCAGCCGAGTGTTTTCTTCTGCATCACAGGGCCGTTGGATGTGAAGTTCACCCCTCTGATCTT
GACGTTGTAGATGAGGCAGCCGTCCTGGAGGCTGGTGTCCTGGGTAGCGGTCAGCACGCCCCCGTCTTCG
TATGTGGTGACTCTCTCCCATGTGAAGCCCTCAGGGAAGGACTGCTTGAAGAAGTCGGGGATGCCCTGGG
TGTGGTTGATGAAGGTCTTGCTGCCGTAGAGGAAGCTAGTAGCCAGGATGTCGAAGGCGAAGGGGAGAGG
GCCGCCCTCGACCACCTTGATTCTCATGGTCTGGGTGCCCTCGTAGGGCTTGCCTTCGCCCTCGGATGTG
CACTTGAAGTGATGGTTGTCCACGGTGCCCTCCATGTACAGCTTCATGTGCATGTTCTCCTTAATCAGCT
CTTCGCCCTTAGACACGGACGCCGAGACGTGACGAATTCTCTAGATATCGCTCAATACTGACCATTTAAA
T
Features (pLannotate 1.2.2; 7 found; start..end, strand, type, name):
     24..55      +  terminator     tonB terminator: bidirectional E. coli tonB-P14 transcription terminator
     56..158     +  promoter       cat promoter: promoter of the E. coli cat gene encoding chloramphenicol acetyltransferase
    159..972     +  CDS            KanR (fragment): aminoglycoside phosphotransferase; aph(3')-Ia; confers resistance to kanamycin in bacteria or G418 (Geneticin®) in eukaryotes
    995..1022    +  terminator     T7Te terminator: phage T7 early transcription terminator
   1034..1621    -  rep_origin     ori: high-copy-number ColE1/pMB1/pBR322/pUC origin of replication
   1643..1672    -  terminator     T3Te terminator: phage T3 early transcription terminator
   1759..2466    -  CDS            mTagBFP2: mTagBFP2 is a basic (constitutively fluorescent) blue fluorescent protein published in 2011, derived from Entacmaea quadricolor. It is reported to be a very rapidly-maturing monomer with very low acid sensitivity.
