[The description below was written by a language model from this plasmid's Addgene catalogue record and pLannotate feature annotations shown in this document.]
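Description:
YCe2034 HC_Kan_mTagBFP2_p9 is a small (about 2.5 kb) synthetic-biology part plasmid from the EMMA (Extensible Mammalian Modular Assembly) toolkit, built on the pSMART HC_Kan backbone. It is a storage and donor vector rather than an expression construct. It is maintained in E. coli at high copy through a ColE1/pUC-type origin of replication and is selected with kanamycin through an aph(3')-Ia aminoglycoside phosphotransferase gene, which the annotation places downstream of a cat gene promoter. The backbone is heavily insulated by transcription terminators: tonB, T7 early and T3 early terminators flank the resistance cassette, the origin and the cloning region. This arrangement is typical of pSMART vectors and limits transcription running into or out of the insert, which helps keep cloned parts stable.

The payload is the coding sequence of mTagBFP2, a monomeric, rapidly maturing, constitutively fluorescent blue protein derived from Entacmaea quadricolor. The depositor gives excitation and emission maxima of roughly 399 and 454 nm. The feature table shows no mammalian promoter, polyadenylation signal or other regulatory element next to the reporter, consistent with its role as a bare module. The part is formatted for position 9 of the EMMA assembly scheme, in the functional category of fluorescent markers, and is meant to be combined with parts from other positions to build complete mammalian expression vectors. The record lists restriction-enzyme cloning but does not state the flanking sites or the sequences that define position 9, and none are annotated.
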