Addgene plasmid #100689: YCe2034 HC_Kan_mTagBFP2_p9
Purpose: part designed to occupy position 9 of EMMA. Functional category: Fluorescent marker
Depositing lab: Yizhi Cai. Depositing organization: University of Edinburgh. Publication: EMMA: An Extensible Mammalian Modular Assembly Toolkit for the Rapid Design and Production of Diverse Expression Vectors. Martella A, Matjusaitis M, Auxillos J, Pollard SM, Cai Y. ACS Synth Biol. 2017 Apr 24. doi: 10.1021/acssynbio.7b00016. PubMed 28418644.
Backbone
  Vector backbone: pSMART HC_Kan
  Vector type: Synthetic Biology
Growth in bacteria
  Bacterial resistance: Kanamycin, 50 μg/mL
  Growth temperature: 37°C
  Growth strain: DH5alpha
  Copy number: High Copy
Gene/Insert
  Gene/Insert name: mTAGBFP2
  Species: Synthetic
  Cloning method: Restriction Enzyme; 5′ cloning site Unknown (unknown if destroyed); 3′ cloning site Unknown (unknown if destroyed)
Terms and licenses: Academic/Nonprofit Terms; Industry Terms: Not Available to Industry
Depositor comments: Fluorescent reporter - Blue - ?ex (nm) = 399 ?em (nm) = 454 . doi: 10.1371/journal.pone.0028674
How to cite: YCe2034 HC_Kan_mTagBFP2_p9 was a gift from Yizhi Cai (Addgene plasmid # 100689 ; http://n2t.net/addgene:100689 ; RRID:Addgene_100689)
